Addgene plasmid #126706: pU6-ACTA2_gRNA1-SpCas9-T2A-GFP
Purpose: to express Cas9 from S. pyogenes with 2A-EGFP and sgRNA targeting human ACTA2 locus at the end of the endogenous coding sequence
Depositing lab: Darrell Kotton. Depositing organization: Boston University Medical Campus. Publication: Generation of a Purified iPSC-Derived Smooth Muscle-like Population for Cell Sheet Engineering. Kwong G, Marquez HA, Yang C, Wong JY, Kotton DN. Stem Cell Reports. 2019 Sep 10;13(3):499-514. doi: 10.1016/j.stemcr.2019.07.014. Epub 2019 Aug 15. PubMed 31422908.
Backbone
  Vector backbone: PX458
  Backbone manufacturer: Morrissey Laboratory
  Vector type: CRISPR
Growth in bacteria
  Bacterial resistance: Ampicillin, 100 μg/mL
  Growth temperature: 37°C
  Growth strain: NEB Stable
  Copy number: High Copy
Gene/Insert
  Gene/Insert name: ACTA2_gRNA1-SpCas9-T2A-GF (alt name: ACTA2)
  gRNA/shRNA sequence: unknown
  Species: H. sapiens (human)
  Entrez Gene: ACTA2 (a.k.a. ACTSA, SMDYS)
  Cloning method: Restriction Enzyme; 5′ cloning site Unknown (unknown if destroyed); 3′ cloning site Unknown (unknown if destroyed)
  Sequencing primers: 5′ n/a
Terms and licenses: Academic/Nonprofit Terms; Industry Terms: Not Available to Industry
How to cite: pU6-ACTA2_gRNA1-SpCas9-T2A-GFP was a gift from Darrell Kotton (Addgene plasmid # 126706 ; http://n2t.net/addgene:126706 ; RRID:Addgene_126706)
