[The description below was written by a language model from this plasmid's Addgene catalogue record and pLannotate feature annotations shown in this document.]
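Description:
pU6-ACTA2_gRNA1-SpCas9-T2A-GFP is an all-in-one CRISPR plasmid of about 9.3 kb built on the PX458 backbone for transient expression in mammalian cells. It is propagated in E. coli as a high-copy plasmid through a ColE1/pUC-type origin and selected with ampicillin via the β-lactamase gene. An f1 phage origin is also present. A single AAV2 inverted terminal repeat lies downstream of the expression cassette, along with short bom and rop fragments. With only one ITR annotated, this looks like a backbone remnant rather than a functional AAV packaging arrangement.

The payload consists of two expression units. A human U6 RNA polymerase III promoter drives a single guide RNA, made up of a spacer directed at the human ACTA2 (smooth muscle α-actin) locus near the end of the endogenous coding sequence, fused to the S. pyogenes gRNA scaffold. The catalogue lists the guide sequence as unknown, and a second partial scaffold fragment is annotated just downstream. The second unit uses a CMV enhancer, chicken β-actin promoter and hybrid intron to drive S. pyogenes Cas9. Cas9 is annotated as adjoining N- and C-terminal portions that together form a continuous coding region, followed by a nucleoplasmin nuclear localization signal. EGFP follows, and transcription ends at a bovine growth hormone polyadenylation signal. According to the name and stated purpose, a T2A self-cleaving peptide links Cas9 to EGFP, although it is not separately annotated, so both proteins are made from one transcript and green fluorescence marks transfected, Cas9-expressing cells for enrichment.

Cutting at the 3′ end of the ACTA2 coding sequence fits a strategy of targeted modification at that position. The associated publication concerns purifying smooth muscle-like cells derived from human iPSCs, but the record describes no donor template.
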