Features (pLannotate 1.2.2; 19 found; start..end, strand, type, name):
      1..241     +  promoter       U6 promoter: RNA polymerase III promoter for human U6 snRNA
    271..346     +  misc_RNA       gRNA scaffold: guide RNA scaffold for the Streptococcus pyogenes CRISPR/Cas9 system
    353..396     +  misc_RNA       gRNA scaffold (fragment): guide RNA scaffold for the Streptococcus pyogenes CRISPR/Cas9 system
    443..728     +  enhancer       CMV enhancer: human cytomegalovirus immediate early enhancer; contains an 18-bp deletion relative to the standard CMV enhancer
    730..1007    +  promoter       chicken β-actin promoter: No description available
   1008..1235    +  intron         hybrid intron: hybrid between chicken β-actin (CBA) and minute virus of mice (MMV) introns (Gray et al., 2011)
   1373..2974    +  CDS            Cas9(N): N-terminal portion of Streptococcus pyogenes Cas9 (Zetsche et al., 2015)
   2975..5473    +  CDS            Cas9(C): C-terminal portion of Streptococcus pyogenes Cas9 (Zetsche et al., 2015)
   5474..5521    +  CDS            nucleoplasmin NLS: bipartite nuclear localization signal from nucleoplasmin
   5591..6304    +  CDS            EGFP: EGFP is a basic (constitutively fluorescent) green fluorescent protein published in 1996, derived from Aequorea victoria. It is reported to be a rapidly-maturing weak dimer with moderate acid sensitivity.
   6338..6449    +  polyA_signal   bGH poly(A) signal: bovine growth hormone polyadenylation signal
   6554..6694    +  repeat_region  AAV2 ITR: inverted terminal repeat of adeno-associated virus serotype 2 inverted
   6699..6750    -  misc_feature   bom (fragment): basis of mobility region from pBR322
   6769..7224    +  rep_origin     f1 ori (sequence partly withheld): f1 bacteriophage origin of replication; arrow indicates direction of (+) strand synthesis
   7225..7274    -  misc_feature   bom (fragment): basis of mobility region from pBR322
   7376..7411    -  CDS            rop (fragment): Rop protein, which maintains plasmids at low copy number; rop
   7506..7610    +  promoter       AmpR promoter: bla
   7611..8471    +  CDS            AmpR: β-lactamase; bla; confers resistance to ampicillin, carbenicillin, and related antibiotics
   8642..9230    +  rep_origin     ori: high-copy-number ColE1/pMB1/pBR322/pUC origin of replication
>Addgene plasmid #126706 | pU6-ACTA2_gRNA1-SpCas9-T2A-GFP | addgene full sequence | sequence record 245754 | Addgene NGS Result
GAGGGCCTATTTCCCATGATTCCTTCATATTTGCATATACGATACAAGGCTGTTAGAGAGATAATTGGAA
TTAATTTGACTGTAAACACAAAGATATTAGTACAAAATACGTGACGTAGAAAGTAATAATTTCTTGGGTA
GTTTGCAGTTTTAAAATTATGTTTTAAAATGGACTATCATATGCTTACCGTAACTTGAAAGTATTTCGAT
TTCTTGGCTTTATATATCTTGTGGAAAGGACGAAACACCGTGTTTTAGAAGCATTTGCGGGTTTTAGAGC
TAGAAATAGCAAGTTAAAATAAGGCTAGTCCGTTATCAACTTGAAAAAGTGGCACCGAGTCGGTGCTTTT
TTGTTTTAGAGCTAGAAATAGCAAGTTAAAATAAGGCTAGTCCGTTTTTAGCGCGTGCGCCAATTCTGCA
GACAAATGGCTCTAGAGGTACCCGTTACATAACTTACGGTAAATGGCCCGCCTGGCTGACCGCCCAACGA
CCCCCGCCCATTGACGTCAATAGTAACGCCAATAGGGACTTTCCATTGACGTCAATGGGTGGAGTATTTA
CGGTAAACTGCCCACTTGGCAGTACATCAAGTGTATCATATGCCAAGTACGCCCCCTATTGACGTCAATG
ACGGTAAATGGCCCGCCTGGCATTGTGCCCAGTACATGACCTTATGGGACTTTCCTACTTGGCAGTACAT
CTACGTATTAGTCATCGCTATTACCATGGTCGAGGTGAGCCCCACGTTCTGCTTCACTCTCCCCATCTCC
CCCCCCTCCCCACCCCCAATTTTGTATTTATTTATTTTTTAATTATTTTGTGCAGCGATGGGGGCGGGGG
GGGGGGGGGGGCGCGCGCCAGGGGGGGGGGGGGGGGGGGGGGGGGGGGGGGGGGGGGGGGGGGGGGGGGC
GGCGGCAGCCAATCAGAGCGGCGCGCTCCGAAAGTTTCCTTTTATGGCGAGGCGGCGGCGGCGGCGGCCC
TATAAAAAGCGAAGCGCGCGGCGGGCGGGAGTCGCTGCGCGCTGCCTTCGCCCCGTGCCCCGCTCCGCCG
CCGCCTCGCGCCGCCCGCCCCGGCTCTGACTGACCGCGTTACTCCCACAGGTGAGCGGGCGGGACGGCCC
TTCTCCTCCGGGCTGTAATTAGCTGAGCAAGAGGTAAGGGTTTAAGGGATGGTTGGTTGGTGGGGTATTA
ATGTTTAATTACCTGGAGCACCTGCCTGAAATCACTTTTTTTCAGGTTGGACCGGTGCCACCATGGACTA
TAAGGACCACGACGGAGACTACAAGGATCATGATATTGATTACAAAGACGATGACGATAAGATGGCCCCA
AAGAAGAAGCGGAAGGTCGGTATCCACGGAGTCCCAGCAGCCGACAAGAAGTACAGCATCGGCCTGGACA
TCGGCACCAACTCTGTGGGCTGGGCCGTGATCACCGACGAGTACAAGGTGCCCAGCAAGAAATTCAAGGT
GCTGGGCAACACCGACCGGCACAGCATCAAGAAGAACCTGATCGGAGCCCTGCTGTTCGACAGCGGCGAA
ACAGCCGAGGCCACCCGGCTGAAGAGAACCGCCAGAAGAAGATACACCAGACGGAAGAACCGGATCTGCT
ATCTGCAAGAGATCTTCAGCAACGAGATGGCCAAGGTGGACGACAGCTTCTTCCACAGACTGGAAGAGTC
CTTCCTGGTGGAAGAGGATAAGAAGCACGAGCGGCACCCCATCTTCGGCAACATCGTGGACGAGGTGGCC
TACCACGAGAAGTACCCCACCATCTACCACCTGAGAAAGAAACTGGTGGACAGCACCGACAAGGCCGACC
TGCGGCTGATCTATCTGGCCCTGGCCCACATGATCAAGTTCCGGGGCCACTTCCTGATCGAGGGCGACCT
GAACCCCGACAACAGCGACGTGGACAAGCTGTTCATCCAGCTGGTGCAGACCTACAACCAGCTGTTCGAG
GAAAACCCCATCAACGCCAGCGGCGTGGACGCCAAGGCCATCCTGTCTGCCAGACTGAGCAAGAGCAGAC
GGCTGGAAAATCTGATCGCCCAGCTGCCCGGCGAGAAGAAGAATGGCCTGTTCGGAAACCTGATTGCCCT
GAGCCTGGGCCTGACCCCCAACTTCAAGAGCAACTTCGACCTGGCCGAGGATGCCAAACTGCAGCTGAGC
AAGGACACCTACGACGACGACCTGGACAACCTGCTGGCCCAGATCGGCGACCAGTACGCCGACCTGTTTC
TGGCCGCCAAGAACCTGTCCGACGCCATCCTGCTGAGCGACATCCTGAGAGTGAACACCGAGATCACCAA
GGCCCCCCTGAGCGCCTCTATGATCAAGAGATACGACGAGCACCACCAGGACCTGACCCTGCTGAAAGCT
CTCGTGCGGCAGCAGCTGCCTGAGAAGTACAAAGAGATTTTCTTCGACCAGAGCAAGAACGGCTACGCCG
GCTACATTGACGGCGGAGCCAGCCAGGAAGAGTTCTACAAGTTCATCAAGCCCATCCTGGAAAAGATGGA
CGGCACCGAGGAACTGCTCGTGAAGCTGAACAGAGAGGACCTGCTGCGGAAGCAGCGGACCTTCGACAAC
GGCAGCATCCCCCACCAGATCCACCTGGGAGAGCTGCACGCCATTCTGCGGCGGCAGGAAGATTTTTACC
CATTCCTGAAGGACAACCGGGAAAAGATCGAGAAGATCCTGACCTTCCGCATCCCCTACTACGTGGGCCC
TCTGGCCAGGGGAAACAGCAGATTCGCCTGGATGACCAGAAAGAGCGAGGAAACCATCACCCCCTGGAAC
TTCGAGGAAGTGGTGGACAAGGGCGCTTCCGCCCAGAGCTTCATCGAGCGGATGACCAACTTCGATAAGA
ACCTGCCCAACGAGAAGGTGCTGCCCAAGCACAGCCTGCTGTACGAGTACTTCACCGTGTATAACGAGCT
GACCAAAGTGAAATACGTGACCGAGGGAATGAGAAAGCCCGCCTTCCTGAGCGGCGAGCAGAAAAAGGCC
ATCGTGGACCTGCTGTTCAAGACCAACCGGAAAGTGACCGTGAAGCAGCTGAAAGAGGACTACTTCAAGA
AAATCGAGTGCTTCGACTCCGTGGAAATCTCCGGCGTGGAAGATCGGTTCAACGCCTCCCTGGGCACATA
CCACGATCTGCTGAAAATTATCAAGGACAAGGACTTCCTGGACAATGAGGAAAACGAGGACATTCTGGAA
GATATCGTGCTGACCCTGACACTGTTTGAGGACAGAGAGATGATCGAGGAACGGCTGAAAACCTATGCCC
ACCTGTTCGACGACAAAGTGATGAAGCAGCTGAAGCGGCGGAGATACACCGGCTGGGGCAGGCTGAGCCG
GAAGCTGATCAACGGCATCCGGGACAAGCAGTCCGGCAAGACAATCCTGGATTTCCTGAAGTCCGACGGC
TTCGCCAACAGAAACTTCATGCAGCTGATCCACGACGACAGCCTGACCTTTAAAGAGGACATCCAGAAAG
CCCAGGTGTCCGGCCAGGGCGATAGCCTGCACGAGCACATTGCCAATCTGGCCGGCAGCCCCGCCATTAA
GAAGGGCATCCTGCAGACAGTGAAGGTGGTGGACGAGCTCGTGAAAGTGATGGGCCGGCACAAGCCCGAG
AACATCGTGATCGAAATGGCCAGAGAGAACCAGACCACCCAGAAGGGACAGAAGAACAGCCGCGAGAGAA
TGAAGCGGATCGAAGAGGGCATCAAAGAGCTGGGCAGCCAGATCCTGAAAGAACACCCCGTGGAAAACAC
CCAGCTGCAGAACGAGAAGCTGTACCTGTACTACCTGCAGAATGGGCGGGATATGTACGTGGACCAGGAA
CTGGACATCAACCGGCTGTCCGACTACGATGTGGACCATATCGTGCCTCAGAGCTTTCTGAAGGACGACT
CCATCGACAACAAGGTGCTGACCAGAAGCGACAAGAACCGGGGCAAGAGCGACAACGTGCCCTCCGAAGA
GGTCGTGAAGAAGATGAAGAACTACTGGCGGCAGCTGCTGAACGCCAAGCTGATTACCCAGAGAAAGTTC
GACAATCTGACCAAGGCCGAGAGAGGCGGCCTGAGCGAACTGGATAAGGCCGGCTTCATCAAGAGACAGC
TGGTGGAAACCCGGCAGATCACAAAGCACGTGGCACAGATCCTGGACTCCCGGATGAACACTAAGTACGA
CGAGAATGACAAGCTGATCCGGGAAGTGAAAGTGATCACCCTGAAGTCCAAGCTGGTGTCCGATTTCCGG
AAGGATTTCCAGTTTTACAAAGTGCGCGAGATCAACAACTACCACCACGCCCACGACGCCTACCTGAACG
CCGTCGTGGGAACCGCCCTGATCAAAAAGTACCCTAAGCTGGAAAGCGAGTTCGTGTACGGCGACTACAA
GGTGTACGACGTGCGGAAGATGATCGCCAAGAGCGAGCAGGAAATCGGCAAGGCTACCGCCAAGTACTTC
TTCTACAGCAACATCATGAACTTTTTCAAGACCGAGATTACCCTGGCCAACGGCGAGATCCGGAAGCGGC
CTCTGATCGAGACAAACGGCGAAACCGGGGAGATCGTGTGGGATAAGGGCCGGGATTTTGCCACCGTGCG
GAAAGTGCTGAGCATGCCCCAAGTGAATATCGTGAAAAAGACCGAGGTGCAGACAGGCGGCTTCAGCAAA
GAGTCTATCCTGCCCAAGAGGAACAGCGATAAGCTGATCGCCAGAAAGAAGGACTGGGACCCTAAGAAGT
ACGGCGGCTTCGACAGCCCCACCGTGGCCTATTCTGTGCTGGTGGTGGCCAAAGTGGAAAAGGGCAAGTC
CAAGAAACTGAAGAGTGTGAAAGAGCTGCTGGGGATCACCATCATGGAAAGAAGCAGCTTCGAGAAGAAT
CCCATCGACTTTCTGGAAGCCAAGGGCTACAAAGAAGTGAAAAAGGACCTGATCATCAAGCTGCCTAAGT
ACTCCCTGTTCGAGCTGGAAAACGGCCGGAAGAGAATGCTGGCCTCTGCCGGCGAACTGCAGAAGGGAAA
CGAACTGGCCCTGCCCTCCAAATATGTGAACTTCCTGTACCTGGCCAGCCACTATGAGAAGCTGAAGGGC
TCCCCCGAGGATAATGAGCAGAAACAGCTGTTTGTGGAACAGCACAAGCACTACCTGGACGAGATCATCG
AGCAGATCAGCGAGTTCTCCAAGAGAGTGATCCTGGCCGACGCTAATCTGGACAAAGTGCTGTCCGCCTA
CAACAAGCACCGGGATAAGCCCATCAGAGAGCAGGCCGAGAATATCATCCACCTGTTTACCCTGACCAAT
CTGGGAGCCCCTGCCGCCTTCAAGTACTTTGACACCACCATCGACCGGAAGAGGTACACCAGCACCAAAG
AGGTGCTGGACGCCACCCTGATCCACCAGAGCATCACCGGCCTGTACGAGACACGGATCGACCTGTCTCA
GCTGGGAGGCGACAAAAGGCCGGCGGCCACGAAAAAGGCCGGCCAGGCAAAAAAGAAAAAGGAATTCGGC
AGTGGAGAGGGCAGAGGAAGTCTGCTAACATGCGGTGACGTCGAGGAGAATCCTGGCCCAGTGAGCAAGG
GCGAGGAGCTGTTCACCGGGGTGGTGCCCATCCTGGTCGAGCTGGACGGCGACGTAAACGGCCACAAGTT
CAGCGTGTCCGGCGAGGGCGAGGGCGATGCCACCTACGGCAAGCTGACCCTGAAGTTCATCTGCACCACC
GGCAAGCTGCCCGTGCCCTGGCCCACCCTCGTGACCACCCTGACCTACGGCGTGCAGTGCTTCAGCCGCT
ACCCCGACCACATGAAGCAGCACGACTTCTTCAAGTCCGCCATGCCCGAAGGCTACGTCCAGGAGCGCAC
CATCTTCTTCAAGGACGACGGCAACTACAAGACCCGCGCCGAGGTGAAGTTCGAGGGCGACACCCTGGTG
AACCGCATCGAGCTGAAGGGCATCGACTTCAAGGAGGACGGCAACATCCTGGGGCACAAGCTGGAGTACA
ACTACAACAGCCACAACGTCTATATCATGGCCGACAAGCAGAAGAACGGCATCAAGGTGAACTTCAAGAT
CCGCCACAACATCGAGGACGGCAGCGTGCAGCTCGCCGACCACTACCAGCAGAACACCCCCATCGGCGAC
GGCCCCGTGCTGCTGCCCGACAACCACTACCTGAGCACCCAGTCCGCCCTGAGCAAAGACCCCAACGAGA
AGCGCGATCACATGGTCCTGCTGGAGTTCGTGACCGCCGCCGGGATCACTCTCGGCATGGACGAGCTGTA
CAAGGAATTCTAACTAGAGCTCGCTGATCAGCCTCGACTGTGCCTTCTAGTTGCCAGCCATCTGTTGTTT
GCCCCTCCCCCGTGCCTTCCTTGACCCTGGAAGGTGCCACTCCCACTGTCCTTTCCTAATAAAATGAGGA
AATTGCATCGCATTGTCTGAGTAGGTGTCATTCTATTCTGGGGGGTGGGGTGGGGCAGGACAGCAAGGGG
GAGGATTGGGAAGAGAATAGCAGGCATGCTGGGGAGCGGCCGCAGGAACCCCTAGTGATGGAGTTGGCCA
CTCCCTCTCTGCGCGCTCGCTCGCTCACTGAGGCCGGGCGACCAAAGGTCGCCCGACGCCCGGGCTTTGC
CCGGGCGGCCTCAGTGAGCGAGCGAGCGCGCAGCTGCCTGCAGGGGCGCCTGATGCGGTATTTTCTCCTT
ACGCATCTGTGCGGTATTTCACACCGCATA
[95 nt withheld, positions 6751-6845]
T
[46 nt withheld, positions 6847-6892]
C
[141 nt withheld, positions 6894-7034]
CCTTTGACGTTGGAGTCCACGTTCTTT
[37 nt withheld, positions 7062-7098]
ACTCTATCTCGGGCTATTCTTTTGATTTATAAGGGATTTTGCCGATTTCGGTCTATTGGTTAAAAAATGA
GCTGATTTAACAAAAATTTAACGCGAATTTTAACAAAATATTAACGTTTACAATTTTATGGTGCACTCTC
AGTACAATCTGCTCTGATGCCGCATAGTTAAGCCAGCCCCGACACCCGCCAACACCCGCTGACGCGCCCT
GACGGGCTTGTCTGCTCCCGGCATCCGCTTACAGACAAGCTGTGACCGTCTCCGGGAGCTGCATGTGTCA
GAGGTTTTCACCGTCATCACCGAAACGCGCGAGACGAAAGGGCCTCGTGATACGCCTATTTTTATAGGTT
AATGTCATGATAATAATGGTTTCTTAGACGTCAGGTGGCACTTTTCGGGGAAATGTGCGCGGAACCCCTA
TTTGTTTATTTTTCTAAATACATTCAAATATGTATCCGCTCATGAGACAATAACCCTGATAAATGCTTCA
ATAATATTGAAAAAGGAAGAGTATGAGTATTCAACATTTCCGTGTCGCCCTTATTCCCTTTTTTGCGGCA
TTTTGCCTTCCTGTTTTTGCTCACCCAGAAACGCTGGTGAAAGTAAAAGATGCTGAAGATCAGTTGGGTG
CACGAGTGGGTTACATCGAACTGGATCTCAACAGCGGTAAGATCCTTGAGAGTTTTCGCCCCGAAGAACG
TTTTCCAATGATGAGCACTTTTAAAGTTCTGCTATGTGGCGCGGTATTATCCCGTATTGACGCCGGGCAA
GAGCAACTCGGTCGCCGCATACACTATTCTCAGAATGACTTGGTTGAGTACTCACCAGTCACAGAAAAGC
ATCTTACGGATGGCATGACAGTAAGAGAATTATGCAGTGCTGCCATAACCATGAGTGATAACACTGCGGC
CAACTTACTTCTGACAACGATCGGAGGACCGAAGGAGCTAACCGCTTTTTTGCACAACATGGGGGATCAT
GTAACTCGCCTTGATCGTTGGGAACCGGAGCTGAATGAAGCCATACCAAACGACGAGCGTGACACCACGA
TGCCTGTAGCAATGGCAACAACGTTGCGCAAACTATTAACTGGCGAACTACTTACTCTAGCTTCCCGGCA
ACAATTAATAGACTGGATGGAGGCGGATAAAGTTGCAGGACCACTTCTGCGCTCGGCCCTTCCGGCTGGC
TGGTTTATTGCTGATAAATCTGGAGCCGGTGAGCGTGGAAGCCGCGGTATCATTGCAGCACTGGGGCCAG
ATGGTAAGCCCTCCCGTATCGTAGTTATCTACACGACGGGGAGTCAGGCAACTATGGATGAACGAAATAG
ACAGATCGCTGAGATAGGTGCCTCACTGATTAAGCATTGGTAACTGTCAGACCAAGTTTACTCATATATA
CTTTAGATTGATTTAAAACTTCATTTTTAATTTAAAAGGATCTAGGTGAAGATCCTTTTTGATAATCTCA
TGACCAAAATCCCTTAACGTGAGTTTTCGTTCCACTGAGCGTCAGACCCCGTAGAAAAGATCAAAGGATC
TTCTTGAGATCCTTTTTTTCTGCGCGTAATCTGCTGCTTGCAAACAAAAAAACCACCGCTACCAGCGGTG
GTTTGTTTGCCGGATCAAGAGCTACCAACTCTTTTTCCGAAGGTAACTGGCTTCAGCAGAGCGCAGATAC
CAAATACTGTTCTTCTAGTGTAGCCGTAGTTAGGCCACCACTTCAAGAACTCTGTAGCACCGCCTACATA
CCTCGCTCTGCTAATCCTGTTACCAGTGGCTGCTGCCAGTGGCGATAAGTCGTGTCTTACCGGGTTGGAC
TCAAGACGATAGTTACCGGATAAGGCGCAGCGGTCGGGCTGAACGGGGGGTTCGTGCACACAGCCCAGCT
TGGAGCGAACGACCTACACCGAACTGAGATACCTACAGCGTGAGCTATGAGAAAGCGCCACGCTTCCCGA
AGGGAGAAAGGCGGACAGGTATCCGGTAAGCGGCAGGGTCGGAACAGGAGAGCGCACGAGGGAGCTTCCA
GGGGGAAACGCCTGGTATCTTTATAGTCCTGTCGGGTTTCGCCACCTCTGACTTGAGCGTCGATTTTTGT
GATGCTCGTCAGGGGGGCGGAGCCTATGGAAAAACGCCAGCAACGCGGCCTTTTTACGGTTCCTGGCCTT
TTGCTGGCCTTTTGCTCACATGT
